>Addgene plasmid #133806 | pHR_TRE_Ncad-P2A-GFPlig | addgene full sequence | sequence record 267433 | Addgene NGS Result
TTACTCCCTATCAGTGATAGAGAACGTATGAAGAGTTTACTCCCTATCAGTGATAGAGAACGTATGCAGA
CTTTACTCCCTATCAGTGATAGAGAACGTATAAGGAGTTTACTCCCTATCAGTGATAGAGAACGTATGAC
CAGTTTACTCCCTATCAGTGATAGAGAACGTATCTACAGTTTACTCCCTATCAGTGATAGAGAACGTATA
TCCAGTTTACTCCCTATCAGTGATAGAGAACGTATAAGCTTTGCTTATGTAAACCAGGGCGCCTATAAAA
GAGTGCTGATTTTTTGAGTAAACTTCAATTCCACAACACTTTTGTCTTATACCAACTTTCCGTACCACTT
CCTACCCTCGTAAAGAATTCCCGTATACACCGGTGCAATTCTCACGCGTGCCGCCACCATGTGCCGGATA
GCGGGAGCGCCGCGGACCCTGCTGCCGCTTCTGGCGGCCTTGCTTCAGGCGTCTGTGGAGGCTTCTGGTG
AAATTGCATTATGCAAGACTGGATTTCCTGAAGATGTTTACAGCGCAGTCTTACCGAAGGATGTGCACGA
AGGACAGCCCCTTCTCAATGTGAAATTCAGCAACTGCAATAGAAAAAGGAAAGTTCAGTATGAAAGCAGC
GAGCCAGCAGATTTCAAGGTGGACGAGGACGGCACGGTGTATGCTGTGAGAAGCTTCCCTCTCACTGCAG
AGCAGGCAAAGTTCCTGATATATGCCCAAGACAAAGAAACCCAGGAAAAGTGGCAGGTAGCTGTAAACCT
GAGCCGGGAGCCAACCCTGACTGAGGAGCCTATGAAGGAACCACATGAAATTGAAGAAATAGTATTCCCT
AGACAACTTGCCAAGCACAGTGGAGCTCTACAAAGGCAGAAGAGAGACTGGGTCATCCCGCCAATCAACT
TGCCAGAAAACTCCAGAGGACCCTTTCCTCAAGAGCTTGTCAGAATCAGGTCTGATAGAGATAAAAACCT
TTCCCTGAGATACAGCGTCACTGGGCCAGGAGCTGACCAGCCTCCAACGGGCATCTTCATTATCAACCCC
ATCTCAGGACAGCTGTCAGTCACAAAGCCTCTGGATCGAGAGCTGATAGCCCGGTTTCACTTGAGAGCAC
ATGCAGTGGACATCAATGGCAATCAAGTGGAGAACCCCATTGACATTGTCATCAATGTTATTGACATGAA
TGATAACAGACCTGAGTTTCTGCACCAGGTTTGGAATGGGTCTGTTCCAGAGGGATCAAAGCCTGGGACG
TATGTGATGACGGTCACTGCCATTGATGCGGATGATCCAAATGCCCTGAATGGAATGCTGCGGTACAGGA
TCCTGTCCCAGGCGCCCAGCACACCTTCACCCAACATGTTTACAATCAACAATGAGACTGGGGACATCAT
CACTGTGGCAGCTGGTCTGGATCGAGAGAAAGTGCAACAGTATACGTTAATAATTCAAGCCACAGACATG
GAAGGCAATCCCACTTATGGCCTTTCAAACACAGCCACAGCCGTCATCACGGTGACAGATGTCAATGACA
ATCCTCCAGAGTTTACTGCCATGACTTTCTACGGAGAAGTCCCTGAGAACAGGGTGGACGTCATTGTAGC
CAACCTAACTGTCACGGACAAAGATCAGCCCCACACGCCGGCCTGGAATGCGGCATACAGAATCAGTGGT
GGAGACCCTACAGGAAGGTTTGCCATCCTGACAGACCCCAACAGCAATGATGGGCTAGTCACAGTGGTAA
AACCAATTGACTTTGAAACGAATAGGATGTTTGTCCTTACTGTTGCTGCAGAAAACCAAGTGCCATTAGC
TAAAGGCATTCAGCACCCACCTCAGTCGACAGCCACTGTGTCTGTGACAGTTATTGATGTCAATGAAAAT
CCTTATTTTGCCCCAAATCCTAAAATCATTCGCCAAGAGGAAGGCCTCCACGCAGGTACCATGCTGACCA
CGCTCACTGCTCAGGACCCCGATCGATATATGCAACAGAATATCAGATACACAAAATTGTCTGATCCTGC
CAACTGGCTGAAAATAGACCCCGTGAATGGGCAGATCACTACTATTGCCGTTTTGGACAGAGAATCGCCA
AATGTAAAAAACAACATCTATAATGCTACCTTCCTTGCTTCTGACAATGGAATCCCGCCTATGAGTGGGA
CAGGAACACTGCAAATCTATTTACTTGATATCAATGACAACGCCCCTCAGGTGTTACCTCAAGAGGCAGA
GACCTGTGAAACTCCAGAACCCAACTCAATTAACATCACAGCACTTGATTATGACATAGACCCAAACGCC
GGGCCATTCGCGTTTGATCTTCCCTTATCTCCAGTGACTATTAAAAGAAACTGGACCATCAACCGGCTTA
ATGGTGATTTTGCTCAGCTCAATTTAAAGATAAAATTTTTGGAAGCTGGTATCTATGAAGTTCCCATCAT
TATCACAGATTCAGGGAATCCCCCCAAGTCCAACATTTCCATCCTGCGTGTGAAAGTTTGCCAGTGTGAC
TCCAATGGAGACTGCACGGACGTGGACAGGATCGTGGGTGCAGGGCTTGGCACGGGTGCCATCATCGCTA
TCCTTCTGTGTATCATCATCCTGCTGATCCTTGTTCTCATGTTTGTGGTATGGATGAAACGGCGGGATAA
AGAGCGCCAAGCCAAGCAGCTTTTAATTGACCCAGAAGATGATGTAAGAGATAATATATTGAAATATGAT
GAAGAAGGTGGAGGAGAAGAAGACCAGGACTATGACTTGAGCCAGCTCCAGCAACCAGATACTGTGGAGC
CTGATGCCATCAAGCCCGTGGGAATCAGACGGCTAGACGAGAGGCCTATCCATGCTGAGCCACAGTACCC
AGTCCGATCCGCAGCCCCACACCCTGGGGATATTGGGGACTTCATTAATGAGGGCCTTAAAGCTGCTGAC
AACGACCCCACGGCGCCACCGTATGACTCCCTCTTAGTCTTTGACTACGAGGGCAGCGGCTCCACGGCTG
GCTCCTTGAGCTCCCTCAACTCCTCCAGTAGCGGTGGGGACCAGGACTATGACTACCTGAATGACTGGGG
ACCCCGCTTCAAGAAACTGGCGGACATGTACGGCGGTGGTGACGACTCGCGGCCGGCTAGCGGAAGCGGT
GCCACAAACTTCTCTCTGCTAAAGCAAGCAGGTGATGTTGAAGAAAACCCCGGGCCTATGGAGACCGACA
CCCTCTTGCTCTGGGTCCTGCTGCTGTGGGTTCCGGGTAGTACCGGAGACATGGTTTCTAAGGGTGAAGA
ATTGTTCACCGGAGTTGTGCCCATCCTGGTTGAGCTGGACGGAGACGTTAACGGACACAAGTTCTCAGTG
AGCGGCGAAGGAGAGGGCGACGCTACGTACGGTAAACTGACGTTGAAGTTCATCTGTACAACAGGAAAGC
TGCCAGTGCCCTGGCCTACACTCGTGACCACCCTCACCTACGGAGTCCAGTGCTTCTCCCGGTACCCCGA
CCACATGAAACAGCACGATTTCTTCAAGTCCGCGATGCCTGAGGGCTATGTTCAGGAACGCACCATATTC
TTCAAGGACGACGGTAACTATAAAACCAGGGCTGAAGTTAAGTTCGAGGGGGACACGTTGGTAAATAGAA
TTGAGTTGAAAGGAATCGATTTCAAAGAAGACGGCAATATTTTGGGCCACAAGCTGGAGTACAACTACAA
CAGCCACAACGTGTATATTATGGCTGATAAGCAGAAGAACGGCATCAAGGTGAACTTCAAAATCCGACAC
AATATCGAGGATGGCTCTGTGCAACTGGCCGACCATTACCAGCAAAACACGCCTATCGGCGACGGTCCGG
TTTTGCTGCCAGATAACCACTACCTCTCCACGCAATCAGCCCTCTCCAAGGATCCTAACGAAAAAAGAGA
CCATATGGTTCTGCTTGAATTCGTGACGGCTGCTGGGATCACCCTGGGAATGGATGAGCTGTATAAGAAC
GCCGTGGGCCAGGATACGCAGGAGGTGATCGTCGTGCCCCACAGCTTGCCCTTCAAGGTCGTGGTTATTA
GTGCTATCCTGGCGTTGGTGGTGCTGACTATTATCTCCCTTATCATACTTATCATGCTGTGGCAAAAAAA
ACCCCGATAAGCGGCCGCAACTCCCACCTGCAACATGCGTGACTGACTGAGGCCGCGACTCTAGAGTCGA
CCTGCAGGCATGCAAGCTTGATATCAAGCTTATCGATAATCAACCTCTGGATTACAAAATTTGTGAAAGA
TTGACTGGTATTCTTAACTATGTTGCTCCTTTTACGCTATGTGGATACGCTGCTTTAATGCCTTTGTATC
ATGCTATTGCTTCCCGTATGGCTTTCATTTTCTCCTCCTTGTATAAATCCTGGTTGCTGTCTCTTTATGA
GGAGTTGTGGCCCGTTGTCAGGCAACGTGGCGTGGTGTGCACTGTGTTTGCTGACGCAACCCCCACTGGT
TGGGGCATTGCCACCACCTGTCAGCTCCTTTCCGGGACTTTCGCTTTCCCCCTCCCTATTGCCACGGCGG
AACTCATCGCCGCCTGCCTTGCCCGCTGCTGGACAGGGGCTCGGCTGTTGGGCACTGACAATTCCGTGGT
GTTGTCGGGGAAATCATCGTCCTTTCCTTGGCTGCTCGCCTGTGTTGCCACCTGGATTCTGCGCGGGACG
TCCTTCTGCTACGTCCCTTCGGCCCTCAATCCAGCGGACCTTCCTTCCCGCGGCCTGCTGCCGGCTCTGC
GGCCTCTTCCGCGTCTTCGCCTTCGCCCTCAGACGAGTCGGATCTCCCTTTGGGCCGCCTCCCCGCATCG
ATACCGTCGACCTCGAGGGAATTAATTCGAGCTCGGTACCTTTAAGACCAATGACTTACAAGGCAGCTGT
AGATCTTAGCCACTTTTTAAAAGAAAAGGGGGGACTGGAAGGGCTAATTCACTCCCAACGAAGACAAGAT
CTGCTTTTTGCTTGTACTGGGTCTCTCTGGTTAGACCAGATCTGAGCCTGGGAGCTCTCTGGCTAACTAG
GGAACCCACTGCTTAAGCCTCAATAAAGCTTGCCTTGAGTGCTTCAAGTAGTGTGTGCCCGTCTGTTGTG
TGACTCTGGTAACTAGAGATCCCTCAGACCCTTTTAGTCAGTGTGGAAAATCTCTAGCAGCATCTAGAAT
TAATTCCGTGTATTCTATAGTGTCACCTAAATCGTATGTGTATGATACATAAGGTTATGTATTAATTGTA
GCCGCGTTCTAACGACAATATGTACAAGCCTAATTGTGTAGCATCTGGCTTACTGAAGCAGACCCTATCA
TCTCTCTCGTAAACTGCCGTCAGAGTCGGTTTGGTTGGACGAACCTTCTGAGTTTCTGGTAACGCCGTCC
CGCACCCGGAAATGGTCAGCGAACCAATCAGCAGGGTCATCGCTAGCCAGATCCTCTACGCCGGACGCAT
CGTGGCCGGCATCACCGGCGCCACAGGTGCGGTTGCTGGCGCCTATATCGCCGACATCACCGATGGGGAA
GATCGGGCTCGCCACTTCGGGCTCATGAGCGCTTGTTTCGGCGTGGGTATGGTGGCAGGCCCCGTGGCCG
GGGGACTGTTGGGCGCCATCTCCTTGCATGCACCATTCCTTGCGGCGGCGGTGCTCAACGGCCTCAACCT
ACTACTGGGCTGCTTCCTAATGCAGGAGTCGCATAAGGGAGAGCGTCGAATGGTGCACTCTCAGTACAAT
CTGCTCTGATGCCGCATAGTTAAGCCAGCCCCGACACCCGCCAACACCCGCTGACGCGCCCTGACGGGCT
TGTCTGCTCCCGGCATCCGCTTACAGACAAGCTGTGACCGTCTCCGGGAGCTGCATGTGTCAGAGGTTTT
CACCGTCATCACCGAAACGCGCGAGACGAAAGGGCCTCGTGATACGCCTATTTTTATAGGTTAATGTCAT
GATAATAATGGTTTCTTAGACGTCAGGTGGCACTTTTCGGGGAAATGTGCGCGGAACCCCTATTTGTTTA
TTTTTCTAAATACATTCAAATATGTATCCGCTCATGAGACAATAACCCTGATAAATGCTTCAATAATATT
GAAAAAGGAAGAGTATGAGTATTCAACATTTCCGTGTCGCCCTTATTCCCTTTTTTGCGGCATTTTGCCT
TCCTGTTTTTGCTCACCCAGAAACGCTGGTGAAAGTAAAAGATGCTGAAGATCAGTTGGGTGCACGAGTG
GGTTACATCGAACTGGATCTCAACAGCGGTAAGATCCTTGAGAGTTTTCGCCCCGAAGAACGTTTTCCAA
TGATGAGCACTTTTAAAGTTCTGCTATGTGGCGCGGTATTATCCCGTATTGACGCCGGGCAAGAGCAACT
CGGTCGCCGCATACACTATTCTCAGAATGACTTGGTTGAGTACTCACCAGTCACAGAAAAGCATCTTACG
GATGGCATGACAGTAAGAGAATTATGCAGTGCTGCCATAACCATGAGTGATAACACTGCGGCCAACTTAC
TTCTGACAACGATCGGAGGACCGAAGGAGCTAACCGCTTTTTTGCACAACATGGGGGATCATGTAACTCG
CCTTGATCGTTGGGAACCGGAGCTGAATGAAGCCATACCAAACGACGAGCGTGACACCACGATGCCTGTA
GCAATGGCAACAACGTTGCGCAAACTATTAACTGGCGAACTACTTACTCTAGCTTCCCGGCAACAATTAA
TAGACTGGATGGAGGCGGATAAAGTTGCAGGACCACTTCTGCGCTCGGCCCTTCCGGCTGGCTGGTTTAT
TGCTGATAAATCTGGAGCCGGTGAGCGTGGGTCTCGCGGTATCATTGCAGCACTGGGGCCAGATGGTAAG
CCCTCCCGTATCGTAGTTATCTACACGACGGGGAGTCAGGCAACTATGGATGAACGAAATAGACAGATCG
CTGAGATAGGTGCCTCACTGATTAAGCATTGGTAACTGTCAGACCAAGTTTACTCATATATACTTTAGAT
TGATTTAAAACTTCATTTTTAATTTAAAAGGATCTAGGTGAAGATCCTTTTTGATAATCTCATGACCAAA
ATCCCTTAACGTGAGTTTTCGTTCCACTGAGCGTCAGACCCCGTAGAAAAGATCAAAGGATCTTCTTGAG
ATCCTTTTTTTCTGCGCGTAATCTGCTGCTTGCAAACAAAAAAACCACCGCTACCAGCGGTGGTTTGTTT
GCCGGATCAAGAGCTACCAACTCTTTTTCCGAAGGTAACTGGCTTCAGCAGAGCGCAGATACCAAATACT
GTTCTTCTAGTGTAGCCGTAGTTAGGCCACCACTTCAAGAACTCTGTAGCACCGCCTACATACCTCGCTC
TGCTAATCCTGTTACCAGTGGCTGCTGCCAGTGGCGATAAGTCGTGTCTTACCGGGTTGGACTCAAGACG
ATAGTTACCGGATAAGGCGCAGCGGTCGGGCTGAACGGGGGGTTCGTGCACACAGCCCAGCTTGGAGCGA
ACGACCTACACCGAACTGAGATACCTACAGCGTGAGCTATGAGAAAGCGCCACGCTTCCCGAAGGGAGAA
AGGCGGACAGGTATCCGGTAAGCGGCAGGGTCGGAACAGGAGAGCGCACGAGGGAGCTTCCAGGGGGAAA
CGCCTGGTATCTTTATAGTCCTGTCGGGTTTCGCCACCTCTGACTTGAGCGTCGATTTTTGTGATGCTCG
TCAGGGGGGCGGAGCCTATGGAAAAACGCCAGCAACGCGGCCTTTTTACGGTTCCTGGCCTTTTGCTGGC
CTTTTGCTCACATGTTCTTTCCTGCGTTATCCCCTGATTCTGTGGATAACCGTATTACCGCCTTTGAGTG
AGCTGATACCGCTCGCCGCAGCCGAACGACCGAGCGCAGCGAGTCAGTGAGCGAGGAAGCGGAAGAGCGC
CCAATACGCAAACCGCCTCTCCCCGCGCGTTGGCCGATTCATTAATGCAGCTGTGGAATGTGTGTCAGTT
AGGGTGTGGAAAGTCCCCAGGCTCCCCAGCAGGCAGAAGTATGCAAAGCATGCATCTCAATTAGTCAGCA
ACCAGGTGTGGAAAGTCCCCAGGCTCCCCAGCAGGCAGAAGTATGCAAAGCATGCATCTCAATTAGTCAG
CAACCATAGTCCCGCCCCTAACTCCGCCCATCCCGCCCCTAACTCCGCCCAGTTCCGCCCATTCTCCGCC
CCATGGCTGACTAATTTTTTTTATTTATGCAGAGGCCGAGGCCGCCTCGGCCTCTGAGCTATTCCAGAAG
TAGTGAGGAGGCTTTTTTGGAGGCCTAGGCTTTTGCAAAAAGCTTGGACACAAGACAGGCTTGCGAGATA
TGTTTGAGAATACCACTTTATCCCGCGTCAGGGAGAGGCAGTGCGTAAAAAGACGCGGACTCATGTGAAA
TACTGGTTTTTAGTGCGCCAGATCTCTATAATCTCGCGCAACCTATTTTCCCCTCGAACACTTTTTAAGC
CGTAGATAAACAGGCTGGGACACTTCACATGAGCGAAAAATACATCGTCACCTGGGACATGTTGCAGATC
CATGCACGTAAACTCGCAAGCCGACTGATGCCTTCTGAACAATGGAAAGGCATTATTGCCGTAAGCCGTG
GCGGTCTGTACCGGGTGCGTTACTGGCGCGTGAACTGGGTATTCGTCATGTCGATACCGTTTGTATTTCC
AGCTACGATCACGACAACCAGCGCGAGCTTAAAGTGCTGAAACGCGCAGAAGGCGATGGCGAAGGCTTCA
TCGTTATTGATGACCTGGTGGATACCGGTGGTACTGCGGTTGCGATTCGTGAAATGTATCCAAAAGCGCA
CTTTGTCACCATCTTCGCAAAACCGGCTGGTCGTCCGCTGGTTGATGACTATGTTGTTGATATCCCGCAA
GATACCTGGATTGAACAGCCGTGGGATATGGGCGTCGTATTCGTCCCGCCAATCTCCGGTCGCTAATCTT
TTCAACGCCTGGCACTGCCGGGCGTTGTTCTTTTTAACTTCAGGCGGGTTACAATAGTTTCCAGTAAGTA
TTCTGGAGGCTGCATCCATGACACAGGCAAACCTGAGCGAAACCCTGTTCAAACCCCGCTTTAAACATCC
TGAAACCTCGACGCTAGTCCGCCGCTTTAATCACGGCGCACAACCGCCTGTGCAGTCGGCCCTTGATGGT
AAAACCATCCCTCACTGGTATCGCATGATTAACCGTCTGATGTGGATCTGGCGCGGCATTGACCCACGCG
AAATCCTCGACGTCCAGGCACGTATTGTGATGAGCGATGCCGAACGTACCGACGATGATTTATACGATAC
GGTGATTGGCTACCGTGGCGGCAACTGGATTTATGAGTGGGCCCCGGATCTTTGTGAAGGAACCTTACTT
CTGTGGTGTGACATAATTGGACAAACTACCTACAGAGATTTAAAGCTCTAAGGTAAATATAAAATTTTTA
AGTGTATAATGTGTTAAACTACTGATTCTAATTGTTTGTGTATTTTAGATTCCAACCTATGGAACTGATG
AATGGGAGCAGTGGTGGAATGCCTTTAATGAGGAAAACCTGTTTTGCTCAGAAGAAATGCCATCTAGTGA
TGATGAGGCTACTGCTGACTCTCAACATTCTACTCCTCCAAAAAAGAAGAGAAAGGTAGAAGACCCCAAG
GACTTTCCTTCAGAATTGCTAAGTTTTTTGAGTCATGCTGTGTTTAGTAATAGAACTCTTGCTTGCTTTG
CTATTTACACCACAAAGGAAAAAGCTGCACTGCTATACAAGAAAATTATGGAAAAATATTCTGTAACCTT
TATAAGTAGGCATAACAGTTATAATCATAACATACTGTTTTTTCTTACTCCACACAGGCATAGAGTGTCT
GCTATTAATAACTATGCTCAAAAATTGTGTACCTTTAGCTTTTTAATTTGTAAAGGGGTTAATAAGGAAT
ATTTGATGTATAGTGCCTTGACTAGAGATCATAATCAGCCATACCACATTTGTAGAGGTTTTACTTGCTT
TAAAAAACCTCCCACACCTCCCCCTGAACCTGAAACATAAAATGAATGCAATTGTTGTTGTTAACTTGTT
TATTGCAGCTTATAATGGTTACAAATAAAGCAATAGCATCACAAATTTCACAAATAAAGCATTTTTTTCA
CTGCATTCTAGTTGTGGTTTGTCCAAACTCATCAATGTATCTTATCATGTCTGGATCAACTGGATAACTC
AAGCTAACCAAAATCATCCCAAACTTCCCACCCCATACCCTATTACCACTGCCAATTACCTGTGGTTTCA
TTTACTCTAAACCTGTGATTCCTCTGAATTATTTTCATTTTAAAGAAATTGTATTTGTTAAATATGTACT
ACAAACTTAGTAGTTGGAAGGGCTAATTCACTCCCAAAGAAGACAAGATATCCTTGATCTGTGGATCTAC
CACACACAAGGCTACTTCCCTGATTAGCAGAACTACACACCAGGGCCAGGGGTCAGATATCCACTGACCT
TTGGATGGTGCTACAAGCTAGTACCAGTTGAGCCAGATAAGGTAGAAGAGGCCAATAAAGGAGAGAACAC
CAGCTTGTTACACCCTGTGAGCCTGCATGGGATGGATGACCCGGAGAGAGAAGTGTTAGAGTGGAGGTTT
GACAGCCGCCTAGCATTTCATCACGTGGCCCGAGAGCTGCATCCGGAGTACTTCAAGAACTGCTGATATC
GAGCTTGCTACAAGGGACTTTCCGCTGGGGACTTTCCAGGGAGGCGTGGCCTGGGCGGGACTGGGGAGTG
GCGAGCCCTCAGATCCTGCATATAAGCAGCTGCTTTTTGCCTGTACTGGGTCTCTCTGGTTAGACCAGAT
CTGAGCCTGGGAGCTCTCTGGCTAACTAGGGAACCCACTGCTTAAGCCTCAATAAAGCTTGCCTTGAGTG
CTTCAAGTAGTGTGTGCCCGTCTGTTGTGTGACTCTGGTAACTAGAGATCCCTCAGACCCTTTTAGTCAG
TGTGGAAAATCTCTAGCAGTGGCGCCCGAACAGGGACTTGAAAGCGAAAGGGAAACCAGAGGAGCTCTCT
CGACGCAGGACTCGGCTTGCTGAAGCGCGCACGGCAAGAGGCGAGGGGCGGCGACTGGTGAGTACGCCAA
AAATTTTGACTAGCGGAGGCTAGAAGGAGAGAGATGGGTGCGAGAGCGTCAGTATTAAGCGGGGGAGAAT
TAGATCGCGATGGGAAAAAATTCGGTTAAGGCCAGGGGGAAAGAAAAAATATAAATTAAAACATATAGTA
TGGGCAAGCAGGGAGCTAGAACGATTCGCAGTTAATCCTGGCCTGTTAGAAACATCAGAAGGCTGTAGAC
AAATACTGGGACAGCTACAACCATCCCTTCAGACAGGATCAGAAGAACTTAGATCATTATATAATACAGT
AGCAACCCTCTATTGTGTGCATCAAAGGATAGAGATAAAAGACACCAAGGAAGCTTTAGACAAGATAGAG
GAAGAGCAAAACAAAAGTAAGACCACCGCACAGCAAGCGGCCGGCCGCTGATCTTCAGACCTGGAGGAGG
AGATATGAGGGACAATTGGAGAAGTGAATTATATAAATATAAAGTAGTAAAAATTGAACCATTAGGAGTA
GCACCCACCAAGGCAAAGAGAAGAGTGGTGCAGAGAGAAAAAAGAGCAGTGGGAATAGGAGCTTTGTTCC
TTGGGTTCTTGGGAGCAGCAGGAAGCACTATGGGCGCAGCGTCAATGACGCTGACGGTACAGGCCAGACA
ATTATTGTCTGGTATAGTGCAGCAGCAGAACAATTTGCTGAGGGCTATTGAGGCGCAACAGCATCTGTTG
CAACTCACAGTCTGGGGCATCAAGCAGCTCCAGGCAAGAATCCTGGCTGTGGAAAGATACCTAAAGGATC
AACAGCTCCTGGGGATTTGGGGTTGCTCTGGAAAACTCATTTGCACCACTGCTGTGCCTTGGAATGCTAG
TTGGAGTAATAAATCTCTGGAACAGATTTGGAATCACACGACCTGGATGGAGTGGGACAGAGAAATTAAC
AATTACACAAGCTTAATACACTCCTTAATTGAAGAATCGCAAAACCAGCAAGAAAAGAATGAACAAGAAT
TATTGGAATTAGATAAATGGGCAAGTTTGTGGAATTGGTTTAACATAACAAATTGGCTGTGGTATATAAA
ATTATTCATAATGATAGTAGGAGGCTTGGTAGGTTTAAGAATAGTTTTTGCTGTACTTTCTATAGTGAAT
AGAGTTAGGCAGGGATATTCACCATTATCGTTTCAGACCCACCTCCCAACCCCGAGGGGACCCGACAGGC
CCGAAGGAATAGAAGAAGAAGGTGGAGAGAGAGACAGAGACAGATCCATTCGATTAGTGAACGGATCTCG
ACGGTATCGCCAAATGGCAGTATTCATCCACAATTTTAAAAGAAAAGGGGGGATTGGGGGGTACAGTGCA
GGGGAAAGAATAGTAGACATAATAGCAACAGACATACAAACTAAAGAATTACAAAAACAAATTACAAAAA
TTCAAAATTTTCGGGTTTATTACAGGGACAGCAGAGATCCAGTTTGGATCGATAAGCTTGATATCGAATT
CCCGTGGAATTATCACCTCGAGT
Features (pLannotate 1.2.2; 36 found; start..end, strand, type, name):
    409..3126    +  CDS            Cdh2: CADH2_MOUSE - Experimental evidence at protein level: Swiss-Prot protein existence level 1. Calcium-dependent cell adhesion protein; preferentially mediates homotypic cell-cell adhesion by dimerization with a CDH2 chain from another cell (PubMed:2762814, PubMed:11433297, PubMed:17988630, PubMed:9655503, PubMed:25253890). Cadherins may thus contribute to the sorting of heterogeneous cell types. Acts as a regulator of neural stem cells quiescence by mediating anchorage of neural stem cells to ependymocytes in the adult subependymal zone: upon cleavage by MMP24, CDH2-mediated anchorage is affecte
   3208..3276    +  CDS            KV3A6_MOUSE (fragment): Experimental evidence at protein level: Swiss-Prot protein existence level 1. From Mus musculus (Mouse).
   3271..3987    +  CDS            EGFP: EGFP is a basic (constitutively fluorescent) green fluorescent protein published in 1996, derived from Aequorea victoria. It is reported to be a rapidly-maturing weak dimer with moderate acid sensitivity.
   3985..4137    +  CDS            PDGFRB (fragment): PGFRB_HUMAN - Also known as PDGFR, PDGFR1. Experimental evidence at protein level: Swiss-Prot protein existence level 1. Tyrosine-protein kinase that acts as cell-surface receptor for homodimeric PDGFB and PDGFD and for heterodimers formed by PDGFA and PDGFB, and plays an essential role in the regulation of embryonic development, cell proliferation, survival, differentiation, chemotaxis and migration. Plays an essential role in blood vessel development by promoting proliferation, migration and recruitment of pericytes and smooth muscle cells to endothelial cells. Plays a role in the migration
   4189..4219    +  misc_feature   MCS (fragment): pUC18/19 multiple cloning site
   4220..4238    +  misc_feature   MCS (fragment): pBluescript multiple cloning site
   4238..4826    +  misc_feature   WPRE: woodchuck hepatitis virus posttranscriptional regulatory element
   4827..4849    +  misc_feature   MCS (fragment): pBluescript multiple cloning site
   4866..4934    +  CDS            nef (fragment): NEF_HV1Z2 - Experimental evidence at protein level: Swiss-Prot protein existence level 1. Extracellular Nef protein targets CD4(+) T-lymphocytes for apoptosis by interacting with CXCR4 surface receptors. From Human immunodeficiency virus type 1 group M subtype D (isolate Z2/CDC-Z34) (HIV-1).
   4936..5169    +  LTR            3' LTR (ΔU3): self-inactivating 3' long terminal repeat (LTR) from HIV-1
   5194..5212    -  promoter       SP6 promoter: promoter for bacteriophage SP6 RNA polymerase
   5440..5719    +  CDS            TcR (fragment): tetracycline efflux protein; tet; confers resistance to tetracycline
   5720..5768    -  misc_feature   bom (fragment): basis of mobility region from pBR322
   5870..5905    -  CDS            rop (fragment): Rop protein, which maintains plasmids at low copy number; rop
   6000..6104    +  promoter       AmpR promoter: bla
   6105..6965    +  CDS            AmpR: β-lactamase; bla; confers resistance to ampicillin, carbenicillin, and related antibiotics
   7136..7724    +  rep_origin     ori: high-copy-number ColE1/pMB1/pBR322/pUC origin of replication
   7907..7963    +  CDS            lacI (fragment): lac repressor; lacI; The lac repressor binds to the lac operator to inhibit transcription in E. coli. This inhibition can be relieved by adding lactose or isopropyl-β-D-thiogalactopyranoside (IPTG).
   7970..8299    +  promoter       SV40 promoter: SV40 enhancer and early promoter
   8499..8618    +  CDS            gpt (fragment): XGPT_ECOLI - Also known as gpp, gxu. Experimental evidence at protein level: Swiss-Prot protein existence level 1. Purine salvage pathway enzyme that catalyzes the transfer of the ribosyl-5-phosphate group from 5-phospho-alpha-D-ribose 1- diphosphate (PRPP) to the N9 position of the 6-oxopurines guanine and xanthine to form the corresponding ribonucleotides GMP (guanosine 5'- monophosphate) and XMP (xanthosine 5'-monophosphate), with the release of PPi. To a lesser extent, also acts on hypoxanthine (PubMed:9100006, PubMed:3886014). Does not ribophosphorylate adenine (PubMed:3886014). From Esch
   8618..8953    +  CDS            gpt (fragment): XGPT_ECOLI - Also known as gpp, gxu. Experimental evidence at protein level: Swiss-Prot protein existence level 1. Purine salvage pathway enzyme that catalyzes the transfer of the ribosyl-5-phosphate group from 5-phospho-alpha-D-ribose 1- diphosphate (PRPP) to the N9 position of the 6-oxopurines guanine and xanthine to form the corresponding ribonucleotides GMP (guanosine 5'- monophosphate) and XMP (xanthosine 5'-monophosphate), with the release of PPi. To a lesser extent, also acts on hypoxanthine (PubMed:9100006, PubMed:3886014). Does not ribophosphorylate adenine (PubMed:3886014). From Esch
   9048..9353    +  CDS            frsA (fragment): FRSA_ECOLI - Also known as yafA. Experimental evidence at protein level: Swiss-Prot protein existence level 1. Catalyzes the hydrolysis of esters (PubMed:15808744). Displays esterase activity toward pNP-butyrate (PubMed:15808744). May stimulate mixed-acid fermentation by acting as a fermentation/respiration switch that down-regulates respiration and up- regulates fermentation rates (PubMed:15169777). From Escherichia coli (strain K12).
   9357..9431    +  CDS            small t antigen (fragment): SV40 (simian virus 40) small t antigen
   9433..9498    +  intron         small t intron: SV40 (simian virus 40) small t antigen intron
   9628..9648    +  CDS            SV40 NLS: nuclear localization signal of SV40 (simian virus 40) large T antigen
   9967..10050   +  CDS            large T antigen (fragment): large T antigen from SV40 (simian virus 40)
  10073..10207   +  polyA_signal   SV40 poly(A) signal: SV40 polyadenylation signal
  10374..10703   +  CDS            nef (fragment): NEF_HV1BR - Experimental evidence at protein level: Swiss-Prot protein existence level 1. Extracellular Nef protein targets CD4(+) T-lymphocytes for apoptosis by interacting with CXCR4 surface receptors (PubMed:14990729). From Human immunodeficiency virus type 1 group M subtype B (isolate BRU/LAI) (HIV-1).
  10751..11008   +  LTR            5' LTR (truncated): truncated 5' long terminal repeat (LTR) from HIV-1
  11055..11180   +  misc_feature   HIV-1 Ψ: packaging signal of human immunodeficiency virus type 1
  11164..11502   +  CDS            HIV-1 gag (fragment): gag protein from human immunodeficiency virus 1; gag
  11677..11910   +  misc_feature   RRE: The Rev response element (RRE) of HIV-1 allows for Rev-dependent mRNA export from the nucleus to the cytoplasm.
  12287..12387   +  CDS            Rev (fragment): human immunodeficiency virus 1 (HIV-1) Rev protein; rev; enhances nuclear export of unspliced and incompletely spliced viral mRNAs
  12424..12541   +  misc_feature   cPPT/CTS: central polypurine tract and central termination sequence of HIV-1
  12578..12602   -  misc_feature   MCS (fragment): pBluescript multiple cloning site
  12620..364     +  promoter       TRE3GS promoter (across the origin): 3rd-generation Tet-responsive promoter that can be activated by binding of Tet-On® 3G, modified to eliminate binding sites for endogenous mammalian transcription factors
