[The description below was written by a language model from this plasmid's Addgene catalogue record and pLannotate feature annotations shown in this document.]
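Description:
pHR_TRE_Ncad-P2A-GFPlig is a self-inactivating HIV-1-based lentiviral transfer plasmid built on the pHR backbone for inducible expression in mammalian cells. In bacteria it is maintained through a high-copy ColE1/pUC-type origin and selected with ampicillin via the β-lactamase gene. The catalogue lists a total size of 12,574 bp, while the sequenced record is 12,623 nt, a small discrepancy. The viral portion runs from a truncated 5' LTR through the Ψ packaging signal with a gag fragment, the Rev response element and the cPPT/CTS, and ends after a WPRE in a ΔU3 3' LTR. These elements support packaging of the genomic RNA, Rev-dependent nuclear export, efficient transduction and enhanced transcript expression, and they leave the integrated provirus without LTR promoter activity. Outside the LTRs the backbone carries legacy remnants, including an SV40 promoter with gpt fragments, SV40 small t intron and poly(A) sequences, and pieces of pBR322. These do not appear to belong to the payload.

The payload is driven by a TRE3GS Tet-responsive promoter, which is silent until bound by a tetracycline-family transactivator. The plasmid does not encode this transactivator, so it must be supplied separately. The promoter drives mouse N-cadherin (Cdh2), a calcium-dependent homotypic adhesion protein. According to the construct name, this is followed by a P2A peptide, which the feature table does not annotate but which would fit the gap between the coding regions. Downstream is a surface-displayed GFP made of an Ig kappa-derived fragment (presumably the secretion signal), EGFP and a fragment of human PDGFRB that likely acts as the transmembrane anchor. A single induced transcript would therefore yield N-cadherin and membrane-tethered GFP as separate proteins. The "lig" in the name suggests the tethered GFP may serve as a cell-surface ligand, though the record does not say so. The stated purpose is inducible co-expression of the two proteins, and the associated work concerns programming self-organizing multicellular structures with synthetic cell-cell signaling.
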