Addgene plasmid #133806: pHR_TRE_Ncad-P2A-GFPlig
Purpose: inducible expression of Ncad and membrane-tethered GFP in mammalian cells
Depositing lab: Wendell Lim. Depositing organization: University of California, San Francisco (UCSF). Publication: Programming self-organizing multicellular structures with synthetic cell-cell signaling. Toda S, Blauch LR, Tang SKY, Morsut L, Lim WA. Science. 2018 Jul 13;361(6398):156-162. doi: 10.1126/science.aat0271. Epub 2018 May 31. PubMed 29853554.
Backbone
  Vector backbone: pHR
  Backbone size w/o insert (bp): 9855
  Total vector size (bp): 12574
  Vector type: Mammalian Expression, Lentiviral
Growth in bacteria
  Bacterial resistance: Ampicillin, 100 μg/mL
  Growth temperature: 37°C
  Growth strain: NEB Stable
  Copy number: High Copy
Gene/Insert
  Gene/Insert name: cadherin 2 (CDH2)
  Species: M. musculus (mouse)
  Entrez Gene: Cdh2 (a.k.a. CDHN, N-CAD, Ncad)
Terms and licenses: Academic/Nonprofit Terms; Industry Terms: Not Available to Industry
How to cite: pHR_TRE_Ncad-P2A-GFPlig was a gift from Wendell Lim (Addgene plasmid # 133806 ; http://n2t.net/addgene:133806 ; RRID:Addgene_133806)
